>Addgene plasmid #13796 | pcDNA3 RRM2 | addgene full sequence | sequence record 243710 | Addgene NGS Result
GACGGATCGGGAGATCTCCCGATCCCCTATGGTGCACTCTCAGTACAATCTGCTCTGATGCCGCATAGTT
AAGCCAGTATCTGCTCCCTGCTTGTGTGTTGGAGGTCGCTGAGTAGTGCGCGAGCAAAATTTAAGCTACA
ACAAGGCAAGGCTTGACCGACAATTGCATGAAGAATCTGCTTAGGGTTAGGCGTTTTGCGCTGCTTCGCG
ATGTACGGGCCAGATATACGCGTTGACATTGATTATTGACTAGTTATTAATAGTAATCAATTACGGGGTC
ATTAGTTCATAGCCCATATATGGAGTTCCGCGTTACATAACTTACGGTAAATGGCCCGCCTGGCTGACCG
CCCAACGACCCCCGCCCATTGACGTCAATAATGACGTATGTTCCCATAGTAACGCCAATAGGGACTTTCC
ATTGACGTCAATGGGTGGAGTATTTACGGTAAACTGCCCACTTGGCAGTACATCAAGTGTATCATATGCC
AAGTACGCCCCCTATTGACGTCAATGACGGTAAATGGCCCGCCTGGCATTATGCCCAGTACATGACCTTA
TGGGACTTTCCTACTTGGCAGTACATCTACGTATTAGTCATCGCTATTACCATGGTGATGCGGTTTTGGC
AGTACATCAATGGGCGTGGATAGCGGTTTGACTCACGGGGATTTCCAAGTCTCCACCCCATTGACGTCAA
TGGGAGTTTGTTTTGGCACCAAAATCAACGGGACTTTCCAAAATGTCGTAACAACTCCGCCCCATTGACG
CAAATGGGCGGTAGGCGTGTACGGTGGGAGGTCTATATAAGCAGAGCTCTCTGGCTAACTAGAGAACCCA
CTGCTTACTGGCTTATCGAAATTAATACGACTCACTATAGGGAGACCCAAGCTGGCTAGCGTTTAAACTT
AAGCTTACCATGGGGGGTTCTCATCATCATCATCATCATGGTATGGCTAGCATGACTGGTGGACAGCAAA
TGGGTCGGGATCTGTACGACGATGACGATAAGGTACCAGGATCCATGCTCTCCCTCCGTGTCCCGCTCGC
GCCCATCACGGACCCGCAGCAGCTGCAGCTCTCGCCGCTGAAGGGGCTCAGCTTGGTCGACAAGGAGAAC
ACGCCGCCGGCCCTGAGCGGGACCCGCGTCCTGGCCAGCAAGACCGCGAGGAGGATCTTCCAGGAGCCCA
CGGAGCCGAAAACTAAAGCAGCTGCCCCCGGCGTGGAGGATGAGCCGCTGCTGAGAGAAAACCCCCGCCG
CTTTGTCATCTTCCCCATCGAGTACCATGATATCTGGCAGATGTATAAGAAGGCAGAGGCTTCCTTTTGG
ACCGCCGAGGAGGTGGACCTCTCCAAGGACATTCAGCACTGGGAATCCCTGAAACCCGAGGAGAGATATT
TTATATCCCATGTTCTGGCTTTCTTTGCAGCAAGCGATGGCATAGTAAATGAAAACTTGGTGGAGCGATT
TAGCCAAGAAGTTCAGATTACAGAAGCCCGCTGTTTCTATGGCTTCCAAATTGCCATGGAAAACATACAT
TCTGAAATGTATAGTCTTCTTATTGACACTTACATAAAAGATCCCAAAGAAAGGGAATTTCTCTTCAATG
CCATTGAAACGATGCCTTGTGTCAAGAAGAAGGCAGACTGGGCCTTGCGCTGGATTGGGGACAAAGAGGC
TACCTATGGTGAACGTGTTGTAGCCTTTGCTGCAGTGGAAGGCATTTTCTTTTCCGGTTCTTTTGCGTCG
ATATTCTGGCTCAAGAAACGAGGACTGATGCCTGGCCTCACATTTTCTAATGAACTTATTAGCAGAGATG
AGGGTTTACACTGTGATTTTGCTTGCCTGATGTTCAAACACCTGGTACACAAACCATCGGAGGAGAGAGT
AAGAGAAATAATTATCAATGCTGTTCGGATAGAACAGGAGTTCCTCACTGAGGCCTTGCCTGTGAAGCTC
ATTGGGATGAATTGCACTCTAATGAAGCAATACATTGAGTTTGTGGCAGACAGACTTATGCTGGAACTGG
GTTTTAGCAAGGTTTTCAGAGTAGAGAACCCATTTGACTTTATGGAGAATATTTCACTGGAAGGAAAGAC
TAACTTCTTTGAGAAGAGAGTAGGCGAGTATCAGAGGATGGGAGTGATGTCAAGTCCAACAGAGAATTCT
TTTACCTTGGATGCTGACTTCTAACTCGAGTCTAGAGGGCCCGTTTAAACCCGCTGATCAGCCTCGACTG
TGCCTTCTAGTTGCCAGCCATCTGTTGTTTGCCCCTCCCCCGTGCCTTCCTTGACCCTGGAAGGTGCCAC
TCCCACTGTCCTTTCCTAATAAAATGAGGAAATTGCATCGCATTGTCTGAGTAGGTGTCATTCTATTCTG
GGGGGTGGGGTGGGGCAGGACAGCAAGGGGGAGGATTGGGAAGACAATAGCAGGCATGCTGGGGATGCGG
TGGGCTCTATGGCTTCTGAGGCGGAAAGAACCAGCTGGGGCTCTAGGGGGTATCCCC
[124 nt withheld, positions 2508-2631]
C
[91 nt withheld, positions 2633-2723]
A
[49 nt withheld, positions 2725-2773]
CCTTTGACGTTGGAGTCCACGTTCTTT
[37 nt withheld, positions 2801-2837]
ACCCTATCTCGGTCTATTCTTTTGATTTATAAGGGATTTTGCCGATTTCGGCCTATTGGTTAAAAAATGA
GCTGATTTAACAAAAATTTAACGCGAATTAATTCTGTGGAATGTGTGTCAGTTAGGGTGTGGAAAGTCCC
CAGGCTCCCCAGCAGGCAGAAGTATGCAAAGCATGCATCTCAATTAGTCAGCAACCAGGTGTGGAAAGTC
CCCAGGCTCCCCAGCAGGCAGAAGTATGCAAAGCATGCATCTCAATTAGTCAGCAACCATAGTCCCGCCC
CTAACTCCGCCCATCCCGCCCCTAACTCCGCCCAGTTCCGCCCATTCTCCGCCCCATGGCTGACTAATTT
TTTTTATTTATGCAGAGGCCGAGGCCGCCTCTGCCTCTGAGCTATTCCAGAAGTAGTGAGGAGGCTTTTT
TGGAGGCCTAGGCTTTTGCAAAAAGCTCCCGGGAGCTTGTATATCCATTTTCGGATCTGATCAAGAGACA
GGATGAGGATCGTTTCGCATGATTGAACAAGATGGATTGCACGCAGGTTCTCCGGCCGCTTGGGTGGAGA
GGCTATTCGGCTATGACTGGGCACAACAGACAATCGGCTGCTCTGATGCCGCCGTGTTCCGGCTGTCAGC
GCAGGGGCGCCCGGTTCTTTTTGTCAAGACCGACCTGTCCGGTGCCCTGAATGAACTGCAGGACGAGGCA
GCGCGGCTATCGTGGCTGGCCACGACGGGCGTTCCTTGCGCAGCTGTGCTCGACGTTGTCACTGAAGCGG
GAAGGGACTGGCTGCTATTGGGCGAAGTGCCGGGGCAGGATCTCCTGTCATCTCACCTTGCTCCTGCCGA
GAAAGTATCCATCATGGCTGATGCAATGCGGCGGCTGCATACGCTTGATCCGGCTACCTGCCCATTCGAC
CACCAAGCGAAACATCGCATCGAGCGAGCACGTACTCGGATGGAAGCCGGTCTTGTCGATCAGGATGATC
TGGACGAAGAGCATCAGGGGCTCGCGCCAGCCGAACTGTTCGCCAGGCTCAAGGCGCGCATGCCCGACGG
CGAGGATCTCGTCGTGACCCATGGCGATGCCTGCTTGCCGAATATCATGGTGGAAAATGGCCGCTTTTCT
GGATTCATCGACTGTGGCCGGCTGGGTGTGGCGGACCGCTATCAGGACATAGCGTTGGCTACCCGTGATA
TTGCTGAAGAGCTTGGCGGCGAATGGGCTGACCGCTTCCTCGTGCTTTACGGTATCGCCGCTCCCGATTC
GCAGCGCATCGCCTTCTATCGCCTTCTTGACGAGTTCTTCTGAGCGGGACTCTGGGGTTCGAAATGACCG
ACCAAGCGACGCCCAACCTGCCATCACGAGATTTCGATTCCACCGCCGCCTTCTATGAAAGGTTGGGCTT
CGGAATCGTTTTCCGGGACGCCGGCTGGATGATCCTCCAGCGCGGGGATCTCATGCTGGAGTTCTTCGCC
CACCCCAACTTGTTTATTGCAGCTTATAATGGTTACAAATAAAGCAATAGCATCACAAATTTCACAAATA
AAGCATTTTTTTCACTGCATTCTAGTTGTGGTTTGTCCAAACTCATCAATGTATCTTATCATGTCTGTAT
ACCGTCGACCTCTAGCTAGAGCTTGGCGTAATCATGGTCATAGCTGTTTCCTGTGTGAAATTGTTATCCG
CTCACAATTCCACACAACATACGAGCCGGAAGCATAAAGTGTAAAGCCTGGGGTGCCTAATGAGTGAGCT
AACTCACATTAATTGCGTTGCGCTCACTGCCCGCTTTCCAGTCGGGAAACCTGTCGTGCCAGCTGCATTA
ATGAATCGGCCAACGCGCGGGGAGAGGCGGTTTGCGTATTGGGCGCTCTTCCGCTTCCTCGCTCACTGAC
TCGCTGCGCTCGGTCGTTCGGCTGCGGCGAGCGGTATCAGCTCACTCAAAGGCGGTAATACGGTTATCCA
CAGAATCAGGGGATAACGCAGGAAAGAACATGTGAGCAAAAGGCCAGCAAAAGGCCAGGAACCGTAAAAA
GGCCGCGTTGCTGGCGTTTTTCCATAGGCTCCGCCCCCCTGACGAGCATCACAAAAATCGACGCTCAAGT
CAGAGGTGGCGAAACCCGACAGGACTATAAAGATACCAGGCGTTTCCCCCTGGAAGCTCCCTCGTGCGCT
CTCCTGTTCCGACCCTGCCGCTTACCGGATACCTGTCCGCCTTTCTCCCTTCGGGAAGCGTGGCGCTTTC
TCATAGCTCACGCTGTAGGTATCTCAGTTCGGTGTAGGTCGTTCGCTCCAAGCTGGGCTGTGTGCACGAA
CCCCCCGTTCAGCCCGACCGCTGCGCCTTATCCGGTAACTATCGTCTTGAGTCCAACCCGGTAAGACACG
ACTTATCGCCACTGGCAGCAGCCACTGGTAACAGGATTAGCAGAGCGAGGTATGTAGGCGGTGCTACAGA
GTTCTTGAAGTGGTGGCCTAACTACGGCTACACTAGAAGAACAGTATTTGGTATCTGCGCTCTGCTGAAG
CCAGTTACCTTCGGAAAAAGAGTTGGTAGCTCTTGATCCGGCAAACAAACCACCGCTGGTAGCGGTGGTT
TTTTTGTTTGCAAGCAGCAGATTACGCGCAGAAAAAAAGGATCTCAAGAAGATCCTTTGATCTTTTCTAC
GGGGTCTGACGCTCAGTGGAACGAAAACTCACGTTAAGGGATTTTGGTCATGAGATTATCAAAAAGGATC
TTCACCTAGATCCTTTTAAATTAAAAATGAAGTTTTAAATCAATCTAAAGTATATATGAGTAAACTTGGT
CTGACAGTTACCAATGCTTAATCAGTGAGGCACCTATCTCAGCGATCTGTCTATTTCGTTCATCCATAGT
TGCCTGACTCCCCGTCGTGTAGATAACTACGATACGGGAGGGCTTACCATCTGGCCCCAGTGCTGCAATG
ATACCGCGAGACCCACGCTCACCGGCTCCAGATTTATCAGCAATAAACCAGCCAGCCGGAAGGGCCGAGC
GCAGAAGTGGTCCTGCAACTTTATCCGCCTCCATCCAGTCTATTAATTGTTGCCGGGAAGCTAGAGTAAG
TAGTTCGCCAGTTAATAGTTTGCGCAACGTTGTTGCCATTGCTACAGGCATCGTGGTGTCACGCTCGTCG
TTTGGTATGGCTTCATTCAGCTCCGGTTCCCAACGATCAAGGCGAGTTACATGATCCCCCATGTTGTGCA
AAAAAGCGGTTAGCTCCTTCGGTCCTCCGATCGTTGTCAGAAGTAAGTTGGCCGCAGTGTTATCACTCAT
GGTTATGGCAGCACTGCATAATTCTCTTACTGTCATGCCATCCGTAAGATGCTTTTCTGTGACTGGTGAG
TACTCAACCAAGTCATTCTGAGAATAGTGTATGCGGCGACCGAGTTGCTCTTGCCCGGCGTCAATACGGG
ATAATACCGCGCCACATAGCAGAACTTTAAAAGTGCTCATCATTGGAAAACGTTCTTCGGGGCGAAAACT
CTCAAGGATCTTACCGCTGTTGAGATCCAGTTCGATGTAACCCACTCGTGCACCCAACTGATCTTCAGCA
TCTTTTACTTTCACCAGCGTTTCTGGGTGAGCAAAAACAGGAAGGCAAAATGCCGCAAAAAAGGGAATAA
GGGCGACACGGAAATGTTGAATACTCATACTCTTCCTTTTTCAATATTATTGAAGCATTTATCAGGGTTA
TTGTCTCATGAGCGGATACATATTTGAATGTATTTAGAAAAATAAACAAATAGGGGTTCCGCGCACATTT
CCCCGAAAAGTGCCACCTGACGTC
Features (pLannotate 1.2.2; 23 found; start..end, strand, type, name):
     28..80      -  misc_feature   bom (fragment): basis of mobility region from pBR322
    235..614     +  enhancer       CMV enhancer: human cytomegalovirus immediate early enhancer
    615..818     +  promoter       CMV promoter: human cytomegalovirus (CMV) immediate early promoter
    814..847     +  LTR            5' LTR (truncated) (fragment): truncated 5' long terminal repeat (LTR) from HIV-1
    863..881     +  promoter       T7 promoter: promoter for bacteriophage T7 RNA polymerase
    932..952     +  CDS            capTEV™ (fragment): composite tag for in vivo biotinylation, TEV protease cleavage, and 6xHis tagging
    953..985     +  CDS            T7 tag (gene 10 leader): leader peptide from bacteriophage T7 gene 10 promotes efficient translation in E. coli
    989..1012    +  CDS            Xpress™ tag: Xpress™ epitope tag, including an enterokinase recognition and cleavage site
   1025..2191    +  CDS            RRM2: RIR2_HUMAN - Also known as RR2. Experimental evidence at protein level: Swiss-Prot protein existence level 1. Provides the precursors necessary for DNA synthesis. Catalyzes the biosynthesis of deoxyribonucleotides from the corresponding ribonucleotides. Inhibits Wnt signaling. From Homo sapiens (Human).
   2238..2462    +  polyA_signal   bGH poly(A) signal: bovine growth hormone polyadenylation signal
   2466..2487    +  promoter       SV40 promoter (fragment): SV40 enhancer and early promoter
   2508..2936    +  rep_origin     f1 ori (sequence partly withheld): f1 bacteriophage origin of replication; arrow indicates direction of (+) strand synthesis
   2950..3279    +  promoter       SV40 promoter: SV40 enhancer and early promoter
   3346..4137    +  CDS            neo: KKA2_KLEPN - Also known as kan, nptII. Experimental evidence at protein level: Swiss-Prot protein existence level 1. Resistance to kanamycin, neomycin, paromomycin, ribostamycin, butirosin and gentamicin B. From Klebsiella pneumoniae.
   4161..4319    +  CDS            ble (fragment): BLE_KLEPN - Experimental evidence at protein level: Swiss-Prot protein existence level 1. Binding protein with a strong affinity to the bleomycin family of antibiotics. Binds to CL990; an antimitotic-antibiotic compound. From Klebsiella pneumoniae.
   4314..4435    +  polyA_signal   SV40 poly(A) signal: SV40 polyadenylation signal
   4508..4524    -  protein_bind   lac operator: The lac repressor binds to the lac operator to inhibit transcription in E. coli. This inhibition can be relieved by adding lactose or isopropyl-β-D-thiogalactopyranoside (IPTG). lac repressor encoded by lacI
   4532..4562    -  promoter       lac promoter: promoter for the E. coli lac operon
   4577..4598    -  protein_bind   CAP binding site: CAP binding activates transcription in the presence of cAMP. E. coli catabolite activator protein
   4611..4703    -  CDS            lacI (fragment): lac repressor; lacI; The lac repressor binds to the lac operator to inhibit transcription in E. coli. This inhibition can be relieved by adding lactose or isopropyl-β-D-thiogalactopyranoside (IPTG).
   4886..5474    -  rep_origin     ori: high-copy-number ColE1/pMB1/pBR322/pUC origin of replication
   5645..6505    -  CDS            AmpR: β-lactamase; bla; confers resistance to ampicillin, carbenicillin, and related antibiotics
   6506..6610    -  promoter       AmpR promoter: bla
