[The description below was written by a language model from this plasmid's Addgene catalogue record and pLannotate feature annotations shown in this document.]
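Description:
pcDNA3 RRM2 is a mammalian expression plasmid carrying the human ribonucleotide reductase M2 subunit (RRM2), the small subunit of the enzyme that converts ribonucleotides to the deoxyribonucleotides needed for DNA synthesis. The catalogue lists the backbone as Invitrogen's pcDNA3.1(+), with the roughly 1.17 kb RRM2 coding sequence cloned between BamHI and XhoI sites that both remain intact. In bacteria the plasmid replicates from a high-copy ColE1/pUC-type origin and is selected with ampicillin through the β-lactamase gene. An f1 origin is also present, which permits single-stranded DNA production.

Expression in mammalian cells is driven by the human cytomegalovirus immediate-early enhancer and promoter and terminated by the bovine growth hormone polyadenylation signal. A T7 promoter lies just upstream of the insert and serves for in vitro transcription or as a sequencing primer site. The feature table of the sequenced 6,641 nt plasmid also detects an N-terminal leader immediately upstream of RRM2: a short match to a His-tag-containing composite tag, the T7 gene 10 leader and an Xpress epitope with its enterokinase cleavage site. This leader is not mentioned in the catalogue fields and is not a standard part of pcDNA3.1(+), so the backbone may be a tagged derivative and the protein may be expressed as a tagged fusion. The record does not confirm the reading frame.

A separate SV40 early promoter drives the neomycin phosphotransferase gene, followed by an SV40 polyadenylation signal, allowing G418 selection of stable transfectants. The associated publication concerns RRM2-driven NF-κB-dependent MMP-9 activation and cellular invasiveness, consistent with use for RRM2 overexpression in cultured cells.
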