Addgene plasmid #13796: pcDNA3 RRM2
Depositing lab: Edward Whang. Depositing organization: Brigham and Women's Hospital. Publication: RRM2 induces NF-kappaB-dependent MMP-9 activation and enhances cellular invasiveness. Duxbury MS, Whang EE. Biochem Biophys Res Commun. 2007 Mar 2. 354(1):190-196. 10.1016/j.bbrc.2006.12.177 PubMed 17222798.
Backbone
  Vector backbone: pcDNA3.1 (+)
  Backbone manufacturer: Invitrogen
  Backbone size w/o insert (bp): 5428
  Vector type: Mammalian Expression
  Selectable markers: Neomycin (select with G418)
Growth in bacteria
  Bacterial resistance: Ampicillin, 100 μg/mL
  Growth temperature: 37°C
  Growth strain: DH5alpha
  Copy number: High Copy
Gene/Insert
  Gene/Insert name: RRM2 (alt name: Ribonucleotide reductase M2 subunit)
  Species: H. sapiens (human)
  Insert size (bp): 1170
  GenBank ID: BC001886
  Entrez Gene: RRM2 (a.k.a. C2orf48, R2, RR2, RR2M)
  Cloning method: Restriction Enzyme; 5′ cloning site BamHI (not destroyed); 3′ cloning site XhoI (not destroyed)
  Sequencing primers: 5′ T7; 3′ BGH rev primer
Resource information
  A portion of this plasmid was derived from a plasmid made by: Protein Tech Group, Inc.
Terms and licenses: Academic/Nonprofit Terms; Industry Terms: Not Available to Industry
How to cite: pcDNA3 RRM2 was a gift from Edward Whang (Addgene plasmid # 13796 ; http://n2t.net/addgene:13796 ; RRID:Addgene_13796)
