>Addgene plasmid #13796 | pcDNA3 RRM2 | addgene partial sequence | sequence record 19887 | 13796 with T7
GCTTACCATGGGGGGTTCTCATCATCATCATCATCATGGTATGGCTAGCATGACTGGTGGACAGCAAATG
GGTCGGGATCTGTACGACGATGACGATAAGGTACCAGGATCCATGCTCTCCCTCCGTGTCCCGCTCGCGC
CCATCACGGACCCGCAGCAGCTGCAGCTCTCGCCGCTGAAGGGGCTCAGCTTGGTCGACAAGGAGAACAC
GCCGCCGGCCCTGAGCGGGACCCGCGTCCTGGCCAGCAAGACCGCGAGGAGGATCTTCCAGGAGCCCACG
GAGCCGAAAACTAAAGCAGCTGCCCCCGGCGTGGAGGATGAGCCGCTGCTGAGAGAAAACCCCCGCCGCT
TTGTCATCTTCCCCATCGAGTACCATGATATCTGGCAGATGTATAAGAAGGCAGAGGCTTCCTTTTGGAC
CGCCGAGGAGGTGGACCTCTCCAAGGACATTCAGCACTGGGAATCCCTGAAACCCGAGGAGAGATATTTT
ATATCCCATGTTCTGGCTTTCTTTGCAGCAAGCGATGGCATAGTAAATGAAAACTTGGTGGAGCGATTTA
GCCAAGAAGTTCAGATTACAGAAGCCCGCTGTTTCTATGGCTTCCAAATTGCCATGGAAAACATACATTC
TGAAATGTATAGTCTTCTTATTGACACTTACATAAAAGATCCCAAAGAAAGGGAATTTCTCTTCAATGCC
ATTGAAACGATGCCTTGTGTCAAGAAGANNNAGACTGGGCCTTGCNCTGGATTGGGGACAAGAGCTA
